Addgene plasmid #11606: pGL3 NSE promoter
Depositing lab: Rosalyn Adam. Depositing organization: Boston Children's Hospital. Publication: Involvement of cholesterol-rich lipid rafts in interleukin-6-induced neuroendocrine differentiation of LNCaP prostate cancer cells. Kim J, Adam RM, Solomon KR, Freeman MR. Endocrinology. 2004 Feb . 145(2):613-9. 10.1210/en.2003-0772 PubMed 14563701.
Backbone
  Vector backbone: pGL3-Basic
  Backbone manufacturer: Promega
  Backbone size w/o insert (bp): 4800
  Vector type: Mammalian Expression, Luciferase
Growth in bacteria
  Bacterial resistance: Ampicillin, 100 μg/mL
  Growth temperature: 37°C
  Growth strain: DH5alpha
  Copy number: High Copy
Gene/Insert
  Gene/Insert name: NSE promoter (alt name: NSE)
  Species: H. sapiens (human)
  Insert size (bp): 1300
  Entrez Gene: ENO2 (a.k.a. HEL-S-279, NSE)
  Tag / fusion protein: luciferase (C terminal on backbone)
  Cloning method: Restriction Enzyme; 5′ cloning site NheI (not destroyed); 3′ cloning site BglII (not destroyed)
  Sequencing primers: 5′ RVprimer3
Terms and licenses: Academic/Nonprofit Terms; Industry Terms: Not Available to Industry
How to cite: pGL3 NSE promoter was a gift from Rosalyn Adam (Addgene plasmid # 11606 ; http://n2t.net/addgene:11606 ; RRID:Addgene_11606)
