[The description below was written by a language model from this plasmid's Addgene catalogue record.]
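Description:
pGL3 NSE promoter is a firefly luciferase reporter plasmid built on the promoterless pGL3-Basic backbone (about 4.8 kb), a vector designed for measuring transcriptional activity of cloned regulatory DNA in transfected mammalian cells. It is maintained in E. coli as a high-copy plasmid under ampicillin selection. No feature table accompanies the record, so the exact positions of backbone elements are not documented here. pGL3-Basic is nevertheless a standard vector that lacks eukaryotic promoter and enhancer sequences, so luciferase expression depends on whatever regulatory fragment is inserted upstream of the reporter gene.

The insert is an approximately 1.3 kb fragment of the human neuron-specific enolase promoter (NSE, encoded by the ENO2 gene), cloned between the NheI and BglII sites of the multiple cloning region, with both sites retained. The catalogue lists luciferase as a C-terminal "tag" on the backbone. In practice this reflects the reporter lying downstream of the promoter fragment rather than a protein fusion, so luciferase output reads out NSE promoter activity. The precise boundaries of the promoter fragment relative to the ENO2 transcription start site are not stated.

NSE is a widely used marker of neuronal and neuroendocrine phenotype, so the construct serves as a transcriptional readout of that differentiation state. The associated work examined interleukin-6-induced neuroendocrine differentiation of LNCaP prostate cancer cells and the role of cholesterol-rich lipid rafts in that process. This is consistent with use of the plasmid in transient transfection assays that quantify induction of NSE promoter activity in response to signalling stimuli.
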