>Addgene plasmid #11606 | pGL3 NSE promoter | addgene partial sequence | sequence record 83284 | LucNRev 5'-CCTTATGCAGTTGCTCTCC-3'
ATGGCGCCGGGCCTTTCTTTATGTTTTTGGCGTCTTCCATGGTGGCTTTACCAACAGTACCGGAATGCCA
AGCTTACTTAGATCGCAGATCTCGGTGGTAGTGGCGGTGGCGGTGGCGGTGGCGACGGCGGCGCTGAGAG
AGCGGGAGTGGCAGTGGCGGCGGCGGCTGCGGCTCCCGGGCGGCGGGCGGAGGAGGCGCCTATAGGGCCG
CGCGGGCGCATGTGACCCGGAGCCCCCGATGAGTCAGGAGCTGCCGGCGGAGGCGCACGTACGAGCGCGG
GTGGGGGACCGACGAGGGTGGAGTGGGGAAGGGAGGAGGATGGGGGAAGGGTGGGG
