>Addgene plasmid #11606 | pGL3 NSE promoter | addgene partial sequence | sequence record 83285 | LacZ-F2 5'-cctcttcgctattacgccag-3'
AATATTAAGGTACGGGAGGTACTTGGAGCGGCCGCAATAAAATATCTTTATTTTCATTACNTNTGTGTGT
TGGTTTTTTGTGTGAATCGATAGTACTAACATACGCTCTCCATCAAAACAAAACGAAACAAAACAAACTA
GCAAAATAGGCTGTCCCCAGTGCAAGTGCAGGTGCCAGAACATTTCTCTATCGATAGGTACCGAGCTCTT
ACGCGTGCTAGCTGTATGCAGCTGGACCTAGGAGAGAAGCAGGAGAGGAAGATCCAGCACAAAAAATCCG
AAGCTAAAAACAGGACACAGAGATGGGGGAAGAAAAGAGGGCAGAGTGAGGCAAAAAGAGACTGAAGAGA
TGAGGGTGGCCGCCAGGCACTTTAGATAGGGGAGAGGCTTTATTTACCTCTGTTTGTTTTTTTTTTTTTT
TTTTTTTTTTTTTGCGAGGTAGTCTTGCTTA
